Addgene plasmid #105469: pISH-Taar6
Purpose: to generate a riboprobe for in situ hybridazation
Depositing lab: Peter Mombaerts. Depositing organization: Max Planck Research Unit for Neurogenetics. Publication: Trpc2-expressing sensory neurons in the main olfactory epithelium of the mouse. Omura M, Mombaerts P. Cell Rep. 2014 Jul 24;8(2):583-95. doi: 10.1016/j.celrep.2014.06.010. Epub 2014 Jul 4. PubMed 25001287.
Backbone
  Vector backbone: pGEM-Teasy
  Backbone size w/o insert (bp): 3015
  Vector type: to ganerate riboprobe
Growth in bacteria
  Bacterial resistance: Ampicillin, 100 μg/mL
  Growth temperature: 37°C
  Growth strain: DH5alpha
  Copy number: High Copy
Gene/Insert
  Gene/Insert name: Taar6
  Species: M. musculus (mouse)
  Insert size (bp): 1030
  Entrez Gene: Taar6 (a.k.a. Gm228, taR-6)
  Cloning method: Unknown
  Sequencing primers: 5′ M13-rev; 3′ M13-for
Terms and licenses: Academic/Nonprofit Terms; Industry Terms: Not Available to Industry
Depositor comments: Linearize with SpeI, use T7 RNA polymerase for IVT.
How to cite: pISH-Taar6 was a gift from Peter Mombaerts (Addgene plasmid # 105469 ; http://n2t.net/addgene:105469 ; RRID:Addgene_105469)
