[The description below was written by a language model from this plasmid's Addgene catalogue record and pLannotate feature annotations shown in this document.]
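Description:
pISH-Taar6 is a bacterial cloning plasmid built on the pGEM-T Easy backbone and intended as a template for in vitro transcription of a riboprobe for in situ hybridization. It carries a roughly 1 kb fragment of mouse Taar6, which encodes a trace amine-associated receptor, inserted into the multiple cloning site that interrupts the lacZα fragment. The plasmid is maintained in E. coli at high copy from a ColE1/pUC-type origin and is selected with ampicillin through the β-lactamase gene and its own promoter. An f1 phage origin and remnants of the lac promoter, operator and CAP site are also present as standard backbone elements.

The insert is flanked by opposing bacteriophage T7 and SP6 promoters, the usual arrangement for producing strand-specific RNA from either direction. In the feature table, the receptor open reading frame lies on the minus strand relative to the forward-facing T7 promoter, so T7 transcription reads the non-coding strand and yields an antisense probe complementary to the mRNA. This matches the depositor's note that the plasmid is cut with SpeI and transcribed with T7 RNA polymerase. The automated annotation labels this reading frame as human TAAR9. That label most likely reflects a best match to a related family member in the reference database rather than the actual identity of the insert, which the catalogue records as mouse Taar6. A short adjacent hit to a hornet peptide fragment is probably also an annotation artefact. The cloning method is not recorded. The associated work concerns sensory neuron populations in the mouse main olfactory epithelium, where such probes are used to detect receptor transcripts in tissue.
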