Features (pLannotate 1.2.2; 14 found; start..end, strand, type, name):
     24..42      +  promoter       T7 promoter: promoter for bacteriophage T7 RNA polymerase
    100..1131    -  CDS            TAAR9: TAAR9_HUMAN - Also known as TA3, TAR3, TRAR3. Experimental evidence at protein level: Swiss-Prot protein existence level 1. Orphan receptor. Could be a receptor for trace amines. Trace amines are biogenic amines present in very low levels in mammalian tissues. Although some trace amines have clearly defined roles as neurotransmitters in invertebrates, the extent to which they function as true neurotransmitters in vertebrates has remained speculative. Trace amines are likely to be involved in a variety of physiological functions that have yet to be fully understood. From Homo sapiens (Human).
   1138..1200    -  CDS            VESPI_VESMG (fragment): Experimental evidence at protein level: Swiss-Prot protein existence level 1. Shows contractile activity on isolated ileum smooth muscle. From Vespa magnifica (Hornet).
   1212..1230    -  promoter       SP6 promoter: promoter for bacteriophage SP6 RNA polymerase
   1272..1288    -  protein_bind   lac operator: The lac repressor binds to the lac operator to inhibit transcription in E. coli. This inhibition can be relieved by adding lactose or isopropyl-β-D-thiogalactopyranoside (IPTG). lac repressor encoded by lacI
   1296..1326    -  promoter       lac promoter: promoter for the E. coli lac operon
   1341..1362    -  protein_bind   CAP binding site: CAP binding activates transcription in the presence of cAMP. E. coli catabolite activator protein
   1375..1467    -  CDS            lacI (fragment): lac repressor; lacI; The lac repressor binds to the lac operator to inhibit transcription in E. coli. This inhibition can be relieved by adding lactose or isopropyl-β-D-thiogalactopyranoside (IPTG).
   1650..2238    -  rep_origin     ori: high-copy-number ColE1/pMB1/pBR322/pUC origin of replication
   2409..3269    -  CDS            AmpR: β-lactamase; bla; confers resistance to ampicillin, carbenicillin, and related antibiotics
   3270..3374    -  promoter       AmpR promoter: bla
   3401..3451    +  misc_feature   bom (fragment): basis of mobility region from pBR322
   3479..3907    -  rep_origin     f1 ori (sequence partly withheld): f1 bacteriophage origin of replication; arrow indicates direction of (+) strand synthesis
   3911..21      -  CDS            lacZα (fragment) (across the origin): LacZα fragment of β-galactosidase; lacZ fragment
>Addgene plasmid #105469 | pISH-Taar6 | addgene full sequence | sequence record 202921 | Addgene NGS Result
GTAAAACGACGGCCAGTGAATTGTAATACGACTCACTATAGGGCGAATTGGGCCCGACGTCGCATGCTCC
CGGCCGCCATGGCGGCCGCGGGAATTCGATTGCTCAGAGAACAAGTTCATAGTGGCTGAGCTGTTCTTGA
ACACCTGGCCACTCATAATAACCTTAATAGCTTTCTTAAACCATGGATAAAATAAAGCGTAGATCAGAGG
GTTCATGGCTGAGTTGTAATAAGCACACCAAACACAGATTTCATAAATGTAGGCAGGGGTGATGAAGCCC
ATAAAAGCATCAACTAATGAATCAATGCTGTAGGGCAACCATGATATCATGAATGCTACCACGGTAATCC
CCAGGGTTTTGGCTGCTTTTCTTTCTCTTCTCGCCACTCTGGCTTTGTAGCTCTCAGAGGATGATTCTGT
TTTGCTCCCAATATTTTCTATCTTTTTAGCCTGTTGTCTAGCTACCAGAAAAATATTACCATACAGAATT
ATCATAACAAGTGTAGGTATTAAGAAGGAAAGAAAATCTATCAGCACCCAGTTCTGATTCACAACAACCT
GACAGCCCCCTACGCAGTTGAGGGCACTGGATAATTCCTCCAGGCCGTCATCATAAACCCCTGTGTAGAA
CACAGCGCCGCTGTACACCAGGGGCAGAATCCAGGAGACGCCGATGCAAATTCCAGACACAGACACCGTG
AACTTGGTGGGATAGACCAGAGGGTCCGTGACAGCGATGTACCTGTCGATGGAGATGAAGCTCAGGTGGA
AGAGAGAAGAGTAACAGAACGCCACATCACAGCAGGTGTGGAAAGTGCAGAAACTTCTACCAAAGTACCA
GCAGCTCTCGATGGACCTGACCATGCTGAAGGGCATCACAGAGATGCCCACACCAAAGTCAGCACAGGCC
AAGGATGCAATGAGGAAATTGGTGGGAGAGTGCAGCTGCTTGAAATGGAGGATGGATATCATCACCATGA
GGTTTCCAAACACTGCCAGCACAGCCCCAAAGCCAAAGACTGCATAGAGGATGACCCTCGACCCAGGAGA
GTAGGGGGTTTTCACACAAGACCCGGTCACATTCTCATAGCAGAGCTGCAGGACGGTGGGCGGAGACGAG
TTACTGCCCATAATCACTAGTGAATTCGCGGCCGCCTGCAGGTCGACCATATGGGAGAGCTCCCAACGCG
TTGGATGCATAGCTTGAGTATTCTATAGTGTCACCTAAATAGCTTGGCGTAATCATGGTCATAGCTGTTT
CCTGTGTGAAATTGTTATCCGCTCACAATTCCACACAACATACGAGCCGGAAGCATAAAGTGTAAAGCCT
GGGGTGCCTAATGAGTGAGCTAACTCACATTAATTGCGTTGCGCTCACTGCCCGCTTTCCAGTCGGGAAA
CCTGTCGTGCCAGCTGCATTAATGAATCGGCCAACGCGCGGGGAGAGGCGGTTTGCGTATTGGGCGCTCT
TCCGCTTCCTCGCTCACTGACTCGCTGCGCTCGGTCGTTCGGCTGCGGCGAGCGGTATCAGCTCACTCAA
AGGCGGTAATACGGTTATCCACAGAATCAGGGGATAACGCAGGAAAGAACATGTGAGCAAAAGGCCAGCA
AAAGGCCAGGAACCGTAAAAAGGCCGCGTTGCTGGCGTTTTTCCATAGGCTCCGCCCCCCTGACGAGCAT
CACAAAAATCGACGCTCAAGTCAGAGGTGGCGAAACCCGACAGGACTATAAAGATACCAGGCGTTTCCCC
CTGGAAGCTCCCTCGTGCGCTCTCCTGTTCCGACCCTGCCGCTTACCGGATACCTGTCCGCCTTTCTCCC
TTCGGGAAGCGTGGCGCTTTCTCATAGCTCACGCTGTAGGTATCTCAGTTCGGTGTAGGTCGTTCGCTCC
AAGCTGGGCTGTGTGCACGAACCCCCCGTTCAGCCCGACCGCTGCGCCTTATCCGGTAACTATCGTCTTG
AGTCCAACCCGGTAAGACACGACTTATCGCCACTGGCAGCAGCCACTGGTAACAGGATTAGCAGAGCGAG
GTATGTAGGCGGTGCTACAGAGTTCTTGAAGTGGTGGCCTAACTACGGCTACACTAGAAGAACAGTATTT
GGTATCTGCGCTCTGCTGAAGCCAGTTACCTTCGGAAAAAGAGTTGGTAGCTCTTGATCCGGCAAACAAA
CCACCGCTGGTAGCGGTGGTTTTTTTGTTTGCAAGCAGCAGATTACGCGCAGAAAAAAAGGATCTCAAGA
AGATCCTTTGATCTTTTCTACGGGGTCTGACGCTCAGTGGAACGAAAACTCACGTTAAGGGATTTTGGTC
ATGAGATTATCAAAAAGGATCTTCACCTAGATCCTTTTAAATTAAAAATGAAGTTTTAAATCAATCTAAA
GTATATATGAGTAAACTTGGTCTGACAGTTACCAATGCTTAATCAGTGAGGCACCTATCTCAGCGATCTG
TCTATTTCGTTCATCCATAGTTGCCTGACTCCCCGTCGTGTAGATAACTACGATACGGGAGGGCTTACCA
TCTGGCCCCAGTGCTGCAATGATACCGCGAGACCCACGCTCACCGGCTCCAGATTTATCAGCAATAAACC
AGCCAGCCGGAAGGGCCGAGCGCAGAAGTGGTCCTGCAACTTTATCCGCCTCCATCCAGTCTATTAATTG
TTGCCGGGAAGCTAGAGTAAGTAGTTCGCCAGTTAATAGTTTGCGCAACGTTGTTGCCATTGCTACAGGC
ATCGTGGTGTCACGCTCGTCGTTTGGTATGGCTTCATTCAGCTCCGGTTCCCAACGATCAAGGCGAGTTA
CATGATCCCCCATGTTGTGCAAAAAAGCGGTTAGCTCCTTCGGTCCTCCGATCGTTGTCAGAAGTAAGTT
GGCCGCAGTGTTATCACTCATGGTTATGGCAGCACTGCATAATTCTCTTACTGTCATGCCATCCGTAAGA
TGCTTTTCTGTGACTGGTGAGTACTCAACCAAGTCATTCTGAGAATAGTGTATGCGGCGACCGAGTTGCT
CTTGCCCGGCGTCAATACGGGATAATACCGCGCCACATAGCAGAACTTTAAAAGTGCTCATCATTGGAAA
ACGTTCTTCGGGGCGAAAACTCTCAAGGATCTTACCGCTGTTGAGATCCAGTTCGATGTAACCCACTCGT
GCACCCAACTGATCTTCAGCATCTTTTACTTTCACCAGCGTTTCTGGGTGAGCAAAAACAGGAAGGCAAA
ATGCCGCAAAAAAGGGAATAAGGGCGACACGGAAATGTTGAATACTCATACTCTTCCTTTTTCAATATTA
TTGAAGCATTTATCAGGGTTATTGTCTCATGAGCGGATACATATTTGAATGTATTTAGAAAAATAAACAA
ATAGGGGTTCCGCGCACATTTCCCCGAAAAGTGCCACCTGATGCGGTGTGAAATACCGCACAGATGCGTA
AGGAGAAAATACCGCATCAGGAAATTGTAAGCGTTAATATTTTGTTAAAATTCGCGTTAAATTTTTGTTA
AATCAGCTCATTTTTTAACCAATAGGCCGAAATCGGCAAAATCCCTTATAAATCAAAAGAATAGACCGAG
ATAGGGT
[37 nt withheld, positions 3578-3614]
AAAGAACGTGGACTCCAACGTCAAAGG
[49 nt withheld, positions 3642-3690]
T
[91 nt withheld, positions 3692-3782]
G
[124 nt withheld, positions 3784-3907]
CCATTCGCCATTCAGGCTGCGCAACTGTTGGGAAGGGCGATCGGTGCGGGCCTCTTCGCTATTACGCCAG
CTGGCGAAAGGGGGATGTGCTGCAAGGCGATTAAGTTGGGTAACGCCAGGGTTTTCCCAGTCACGACGTT
