>Addgene plasmid #105469 | pISH-Taar6 | depositor partial sequence | sequence record 199670 | insert: sequenced with M13-for primer
GTCGCATGCTCCCGGCCGCCATGGCGGCCGCGGGAATTCGATTGCTCAGAGAACAAGTTCATAGTGGCTG
AGCTGTTCTTGAACACCTGGCCACTCATAATAACCTTAATAGCTTTCTTAAACCATGGATAAAATAAAGC
GTAGATCAGAGGGTTCATGGCTGAGTTGTAATAAGCACACCAAACACAGATTTCATAAATGTAGGCAGGG
GTGATGAAGCCCATAAAAGCATCAACTAATGAATCAATGCTGTAGGGCAACCATGATATCATGAATGCTA
CCACGGTAATCCCCAGGGTTTTGGCTGCTTTTCTTTCTCTTCTCGCCACTCTGGCTTTGTAGCTCTCAGA
GGATGATTCTGTTTTGCTCCCAATATTTTCTATCTTTTTAGCCTGTTGTCTAGCTACCAGAAAAATATTA
CCATACAGAATTATCATAACAAGTGTAGGTATTAAGAAGGAAAGAAAATCTATCAGCACCCAGTTCTGAT
TCACAACAACCTGACAGCCCCCTACGCAGTTGAGGGCACTGGATAATTCCTCCAGGCCGTCATCATAAAC
CCCTGTGTAGAACACAGCGCCGCTGTACACCAGGGGCAGAATCCAGGAGACGCCGATGCAAATTCCAGAC
ACAGACACCGTGAACTTGGTGGGATAGACCAGAGGGTCCGTGACAGCGATGTACCTGTCGATGGAGATGA
AGCTCAGGTGGAAGAGAGAAGAGTAACAGAACGCCACATCACAGCAGGTGTGGAAAGTGCAGAAACTTCT
ACCAAAGTACCAGCAGCTCTCGATGGACCTGACCATGCTGAAGGGCATCACAGAGATGCCCACACCAAAG
TCAGCACAGGCCAAGGATGCAATGAGGAAATTGGTGGGAGAGTGCAGCTGCTTGAAATGG
