>Addgene plasmid #105469 | pISH-Taar6 | depositor partial sequence | sequence record 199671 | insert: sequenced with M31-rev primer
TGCATCCAACGCGTTGGGAGCTCTCCCATATGGTCGACCTGCAGGCGGCCGCGAATTCACTAGTGATTAT
GGGCAGTAACTCGTCTCCGCCCACCGTCCTGCAGCTCTGCTATGAGAATGTGACCGGGTCTTGTGTGAAA
ACCCCCTACTCTCCTGGGTCGAGGGTCATCCTCTATGCAGTCTTTGGCTTTGGGGCTGTGCTGGCAGTGT
TTGGAAACCTCATGGTGATGATATCCATCCTCCATTTCAAGCAGCTGCACTCTCCCACCAATTTCCTCAT
TGCATCCTTGGCCTGTGCTGACTTTGGTGTGGGCATCTCTGTGATGCCCTTCAGCATGGTCAGGTCCATC
GAGAGCTGCTGGTACTTTGGTAGAAGTTTCTGCACTTTCCACACCTGCTGTGATGTGGCGTTCTGTTACT
CTTCTCTCTTCCACCTGAGCTTCATCTCCATCGACAGGTACATCGCTGTCACGGACCCTCTGGTCTATCC
CACCAAGTTCACGGTGTCTGTGTCTGGAATTTGCATCGGCGTCTCCTGGATTCTGCCCCTGGTGTACAGC
GGCGCTGTGTTCTACACAGGGGTTTATGATGACGGCCTGGAGGAATTATCCAGTGCCCTCAACTGCGTAG
GGGGCTGTCAGGTTGTTGTGAATCAGAACTGGGTGCTGATAGATTTTCTTTCCTTCTTAATACCTACACT
TGTTATGATAATTCTGTATGGTAATATTTTTCTGGTAGCTAGACAACAGGCTAAAAAGATAGAAAATATT
GGGAGCAAAACAGAATCATCCTCTGAGAGCTACAAAGCCAGAGTGGCGAGAAGAGAAAGAAAAGCAGCCA
AAACCCTGGGGATTACCGTGGTAGCATTCATGATATCATGGTTGCCCTACAGCATTGATT
